Addgene plasmid #168429: pTL368
Purpose: pGBKT7 yeast two-hybrid plasmid
Depositing lab: Sophien Kamoun. Depositing organization: Sainsbury Laboratory, Norwich. Publication: A single amino acid polymorphism in a conserved effector of the multihost blast fungus pathogen expands host-target binding spectrum. Bentham AR, Petit-Houdenot Y, Win J, Chuma I, Terauchi R, Banfield MJ, Kamoun S, Langner T. PLoS Pathog. 2021 Nov 10;17(11):e1009957. doi: 10.1371/journal.ppat.1009957. eCollection 2021 Nov. PubMed 34758051.
Backbone
  Vector backbone: pGBKT7
  Vector type: Yeast Expression
Growth in bacteria
  Bacterial resistance: Kanamycin, 50 μg/mL
  Growth temperature: 37°C
  Growth strain: DH5alpha
  Copy number: High Copy
Gene/Insert
  Gene/Insert name: Os01g0249800
  Species: Oryza sativa
  Cloning method: Unknown
Terms and licenses: Academic/Nonprofit Terms; Industry Terms: Not Available to Industry
How to cite: pTL368 was a gift from Sophien Kamoun (Addgene plasmid # 168429 ; http://n2t.net/addgene:168429 ; RRID:Addgene_168429)
