[The description below was written by a language model from this plasmid's Addgene catalogue record and pLannotate feature annotations shown in this document.]
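Description:
pTL368 is a yeast two-hybrid bait plasmid built on the pGBKT7 backbone and carries the rice (Oryza sativa) gene Os01g0249800 as its insert. It is an E. coli–yeast shuttle vector. In bacteria it replicates at high copy from a ColE1/pUC-type origin and is selected with kanamycin through the Tn5 aminoglycoside phosphotransferase (NeoR/KanR) driven by the AmpR promoter. In Saccharomyces cerevisiae it is maintained episomally by the 2μ origin and selected by tryptophan prototrophy through the TRP1 marker with its own promoter. An f1 origin is also present, along with small fragments of lac, rop, bom and ble sequences that appear to be backbone remnants.

The expression cassette consists of the constitutive yeast ADH1 promoter driving the GAL4 DNA-binding domain, followed by a T7 promoter, the cloning region, and then T7 and ADH1 terminators. The feature table does not annotate the insert itself, but an unannotated stretch of about 350 nt between the T7 promoter and the T7 terminator is where the rice coding sequence would be expected to sit, presumably fused in frame to the GAL4 DNA-binding domain. The cloning method and the exact boundaries of the insert are not recorded. The T7 promoter in this position also permits in vitro transcription and translation of the insert without the GAL4 domain.

In a two-hybrid assay, such a bait is co-expressed with a prey fused to an activation domain, and interaction between them reconstitutes GAL4 activity at reporter genes. The associated publication concerns the binding of host target proteins by a conserved effector of the blast fungus, which suggests this rice protein was tested as a candidate effector interactor.
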