Features (pLannotate 1.2.2; 23 found; start..end, strand, type, name):
     30..734     +  promoter       ADH1 promoter: S. cerevisiae ADH1; promoter for alcohol dehydrogenase 1
    762..1202    +  CDS            GAL4 DNA binding domain: DNA binding domain of the GAL4 transcriptional activator; Saccharomyces cerevisiae GAL4 (truncated)
   1213..1231    +  promoter       T7 promoter: promoter for bacteriophage T7 RNA polymerase
   1583..1630    +  terminator     T7 terminator: transcription terminator for bacteriophage T7 RNA polymerase
   1657..1844    +  terminator     ADH1 terminator: S. cerevisiae ADH1; transcription terminator for the S. cerevisiae alcohol dehydrogenase 1 (ADH1) gene
   1892..1908    -  protein_bind   lac operator: The lac repressor binds to the lac operator to inhibit transcription in E. coli. This inhibition can be relieved by adding lactose or isopropyl-β-D-thiogalactopyranoside (IPTG). lac repressor encoded by lacI
   1916..1946    -  promoter       lac promoter: promoter for the E. coli lac operon
   1961..1982    -  protein_bind   CAP binding site: CAP binding activates transcription in the presence of cAMP. E. coli catabolite activator protein
   1995..2087    -  CDS            lacI (fragment): lac repressor; lacI; The lac repressor binds to the lac operator to inhibit transcription in E. coli. This inhibition can be relieved by adding lactose or isopropyl-β-D-thiogalactopyranoside (IPTG).
   2270..2858    -  rep_origin     ori: high-copy-number ColE1/pMB1/pBR322/pUC origin of replication
   3080..3096    +  polyA_signal   bGH poly(A) signal (fragment): bovine growth hormone polyadenylation signal
   3187..3234    -  polyA_signal   HSV TK poly(A) signal: herpes simplex virus thymidine kinase polyadenylation signal (Cole and Stacy, 1985)
   3293..3445    -  CDS            ble (fragment): BLE_KLEPN - Experimental evidence at protein level: Swiss-Prot protein existence level 1. Binding protein with a strong affinity to the bleomycin family of antibiotics. Binds to CL990; an antimitotic-antibiotic compound. From Klebsiella pneumoniae.
   3466..4260    -  CDS            NeoR/KanR: aminoglycoside phosphotransferase from Tn5; aph(3')-II (or nptII); confers resistance to neomycin, kanamycin, and G418 (Geneticin®)
   4261..4365    -  promoter       AmpR promoter: bla
   4392..5734    -  rep_origin     2μ ori: yeast 2μ plasmid origin of replication
   5802..5837    +  CDS            rop (fragment): Rop protein, which maintains plasmids at low copy number; rop
   5939..5988    +  misc_feature   bom (fragment): basis of mobility region from pBR322
   6127..6274    +  promoter       TRP1 promoter: S. cerevisiae TRP1
   6275..6949    +  CDS            TRP1: phosphoribosylanthranilate isomerase, required for tryptophan biosynthesis; S. cerevisiae TRP1; yeast auxotrophic marker
   7000..7051    +  misc_feature   bom (fragment): basis of mobility region from pBR322
   7079..7507    -  rep_origin     f1 ori (sequence partly withheld): f1 bacteriophage origin of replication; arrow indicates direction of (+) strand synthesis
   7511..29      -  CDS            lacZα (fragment) (across the origin): LacZα fragment of β-galactosidase; lacZ fragment
>Addgene plasmid #168429 | pTL368 | addgene full sequence | sequence record 349824 | Addgene NGS Result
CGGTGCGGGCCTCTTCGCTATTACGCCAGATCCTTTTGTTGTTTCCGGGTGTACAATATGGACTTCCTCT
TTTCTGGCAACCAAACCCATACATCGGGATTCCTATAATACCTTCGTTGGTCTCCCTAACATGTAGGTGG
CGGAGGGGAGATATACAATAGAACAGATACCAGACAAGACATAATGGGCTAAACAAGACTACACCAATTA
CACTGCCTCATTGATGGTGGTACATAACGAACTAATACTGTAGCCCTAGACTTGATAGCCATCATCATAT
CGAAGTTTCACTACCCTTTTTCCATTTGCCATCTATTGAAGTAATAATAGGCGCATGCAACTTCTTTTCT
TTTTTTTTCTTTTCTCTCTCCCCCGTTGTTGTCTCACCATATCCGCAATGACAAAAAAATGATGGAAGAC
ACTAAAGGAAAAAATTAACGACAAAGACAGCACCAACAGATGTCGTTGTTCCAGAGCTGATGAGGGGTAT
CTCGAAGCACACGAAACTTTTTCCTTCCTTCATTCACGCACACTACTCTCTAATGAGCAACGGTATACGG
CCTTCCTTCCAGTTACTTGAATTTGAAATAAAAAAAAGTTTGCTGTCTTGCTATCAAGTATAAATAGACC
TGCAATTATTAATCTTTTGTTTCCTCGTCATTGTTCTCGTTCCCTTTCTTCCTTGTTTCTTTTTCTGCAC
AATATTTCAAGCTATACCAAGCATACAATCAACTCCAAGCTTGAAGCAAGCCTCCTGAAAGATGAAGCTA
CTGTCTTCTATCGAACAAGCATGCGATATTTGCCGACTTAAAAAGCTCAAGTGCTCCAAAGAAAAACCGA
AGTGCGCCAAGTGTCTGAAGAACAACTGGGAGTGTCGCTACTCTCCCAAAACCAAAAGGTCTCCGCTGAC
TAGGGCACATCTGACAGAAGTGGAATCAAGGCTAGAAAGACTGGAACAGCTATTTCTACTGATTTTTCCT
CGAGAAGACCTTGACATGATTTTGAAAATGGATTCTTTACAGGATATAAAAGCATTGTTAACAGGATTAT
TTGTACAAGATAATGTGAATAAAGATGCCGTCACAGATAGATTGGCTTCAGTGGAGACTGATATGCCTCT
AACATTGAGACAGCATAGAATAAGTGCGACATCATCATCGGAAGAGAGTAGTAACAAAGGTCAAAGACAG
TTGACTGTATCGCCGGAATTTGTAATACGACTCACTATAGGGCGAGCCGCCATCATGGAGGAGCAGAAGC
TGATCTCAGAGGAGGACCTGCATATGGCCATGGAGGCCGAATTCAGCAAGAAAACTGTGATTAAAGCCGA
TCTGATTGGCCGCGCCTGCAAAAGCGAAATTCTGGCCATTGTGGCCACCATCAAGGGCATCAAGAGCATG
GACATCGACGCCGAGAAATGCACCCTGACCGTGGTGGGTATTGTTGATCCTGTGCGCATCGTGCGCAAAC
TGCGCAAAAAATGCTTCAGCGCCTGCATCGTGAGCGTGGAAGATGACAAGCCGAAAGAAGAAGAGAAGAA
AGATCCGTGCAAAGGATCCGTCGACCTGCAGCGGCCGCATAACTAGCATAACCCCTTGGGGCCTCTAAAC
GGGTCTTGAGGGGTTTTTTGCGCGCTTGCAGCCAAGCTAATTCCGGGCGAATTTCTTATGATTTATGATT
TTTATTATTAAATAAGTTATAAAAAAAATAAGTGTATACAAATTTTAAAGTGACTCTTAGGTTTTAAAAC
GAAAATTCTTATTCTTGAGTAACTCTTTCCTGTAGGTCAGGTTGCTTTCTCAGGTATAGCATGAGGTCGC
TCTTATTGACCACACCTCTACCGGCATGCAAGCTTGGCGTAATCATGGTCATAGCTGTTTCCTGTGTGAA
ATTGTTATCCGCTCACAATTCCACACAACATACGAGCCGGAAGCATAAAGTGTAAAGCCTGGGGTGCCTA
ATGAGTGAGCTAACTCACATTAATTGCGTTGCGCTCACTGCCCGCTTTCCAGTCGGGAAACCTGTCGTGC
CAGCTGCATTAATGAATCGGCCAACGCGCGGGGAGAGGCGGTTTGCGTATTGGGCGCTCTTCCGCTTCCT
CGCTCACTGACTCGCTGCGCTCGGTCGTTCGGCTGCGGCGAGCGGTATCAGCTCACTCAAAGGCGGTAAT
ACGGTTATCCACAGAATCAGGGGATAACGCAGGAAAGAACATGTGAGCAAAAGGCCAGCAAAAGGCCAGG
AACCGTAAAAAGGCCGCGTTGCTGGCGTTTTTCCATAGGCTCCGCCCCCCTGACGAGCATCACAAAAATC
GACGCTCAAGTCAGAGGTGGCGAAACCCGACAGGACTATAAAGATACCAGGCGTTTCCCCCTGGAAGCTC
CCTCGTGCGCTCTCCTGTTCCGACCCTGCCGCTTACCGGATACCTGTCCGCCTTTCTCCCTTCGGGAAGC
GTGGCGCTTTCTCATAGCTCACGCTGTAGGTATCTCAGTTCGGTGTAGGTCGTTCGCTCCAAGCTGGGCT
GTGTGCACGAACCCCCCGTTCAGCCCGACCGCTGCGCCTTATCCGGTAACTATCGTCTTGAGTCCAACCC
GGTAAGACACGACTTATCGCCACTGGCAGCAGCCACTGGTAACAGGATTAGCAGAGCGAGGTATGTAGGC
GGTGCTACAGAGTTCTTGAAGTGGTGGCCTAACTACGGCTACACTAGAAGAACAGTATTTGGTATCTGCG
CTCTGCTGAAGCCAGTTACCTTCGGAAAAAGAGTTGGTAGCTCTTGATCCGGCAAACAAACCACCGCTGG
TAGCGGTGGTTTTTTTGTTTGCAAGCAGCAGATTACGCGCAGAAAAAAAGGATCTCAAGAAGATCCTTTG
ATCTTTTCTACGGGGTCTGACGCTCAGTGGAACGAAAACTCACGTTAAGGGATTTTGGTCATGAGATTAT
CAAAAAGGATCTTCACCTAGATCCTTTTAAATTAAAAATGAAGTTTTAAATCAATCTAAAGTATATATGA
GTAACCTGAGGCTATGGCAGGGCCTGCCGCCCCGACGTTGGCTGCGAGCCCTGGGCCTTCACCCGAACTT
GGGGGGTGGGGTGGGGAAAAGGAAGAAACGCGGGCGTATTGGCCCCAATGGGGTCTCGGTGGGGTATCGA
CAGAGTGCCAGCCCTGGGACCGAACCCCGCGTTTATGAACAAACGACCCAACACCGTGCGTTTTATTCTG
TCTTTTTATTGCCGTCATAGCGCGGGTTCCTTCCGGTATTGTCTCCTTCCGTGTTTCAGTTAGCCTCCCC
CTAGGGTGGGCGAAGAACTCCAGCATGAGATCCCCGCGCTGGAGGATCATCCAGCCGGCGTCCCGGAAAA
CGATTCCGAAGCCCAACCTTTCATAGAAGGCGGCGGTGGAATCGAAATCTCGTGATGGCAGGTTGGGCGT
CGCTTGGTCGGTCATTTCGAACCCCAGAGTCCCGCTCAGAAGAACTCGTCAAGAAGGCGATAGAAGGCGA
TGCGCTGCGAATCGGGAGCGGCGATACCGTAAAGCACGAGGAAGCGGTCAGCCCATTCGCCGCCAAGCTC
TTCAGCAATATCACGGGTAGCCAACGCTATGTCCTGATAGCGGTCCGCCACACCCAGCCGGCCACAGTCG
ATGAATCCAGAAAAGCGGCCATTTTCCACCATGATATTCGGCAAGCAGGCATCGCCATGAGTCACGACGA
GATCCTCGCCGTCGGGCATGCTCGCCTTGAGCCTGGCGAACAGTTCGGCTGGCGCGAGCCCCTGATGCTC
TTCGTCCAGATCATCCTGATCGACAAGACCGGCTTCCATCCGAGTACGTGCTCGCTCGATGCGATGTTTC
GCTTGGTGGTCGAATGGGCAGGTAGCCGGATCAAGCGTATGCAGCCGCCGCATTGCATCAGCCATGATGG
ATACTTTCTCGGCAGGAGCAAGGTGAGATGACAGGAGATCCTGCCCCGGCACTTCGCCCAATAGCAGCCA
GTCCCTTCCCGCTTCAGTGACAACGTCGAGCACAGCTGCGCAAGGAACGCCCGTCGTGGCCAGCCACGAT
AGCCGCGCTGCCTCGTCTTGCAGTTCATTCAGGGCACCGGACAGGTCGGTCTTGACAAAAAGAACCGGGC
GCCCCTGCGCTGACAGCCGGAACACGGCGGCATCAGAGCAGCCGATTGTCTGTTGTGCCCAGTCATAGCC
GAATAGCCTCTCCACCCAAGCGGCCGGAGAACCTGCGTGCAATCCATCTTGTTCAATCATACTCTTCCTT
TTTCAATATTATTGAAGCATTTATCAGGGTTATTGTCTCATGAGCGGATACATATTTGAATGTATTTAGA
AAAATAAACAAATAGGGGTTCCGCGCACATTTCCCCGAAAAGTGCCACCTGAACGAAGCATCTGTGCTTC
ATTTTGTAGAACAAAAATGCAACGCGAGAGCGCTAATTTTTCAAACAAAGAATCTGAGCTGCATTTTTAC
AGAACAGAAATGCAACGCGAAAGCGCTATTTTACCAACGAAGAATCTGTGCTTCATTTTTGTAAAACAAA
AATGCAACGCGAGAGCGCTAATTTTTCAAACAAAGAATCTGAGCTGCATTTTTACAGAACAGAAATGCAA
CGCGAGAGCGCTATTTTACCAACAAAGAATCTATACTTCTTTTTTGTTCTACAAAAATGCATCCCGAGAG
CGCTATTTTTCTAACAAAGCATCTTAGATTACTTTTTTTCTCCTTTGTGCGCTCTATAATGCAGTCTCTT
GATAACTTTTTGCACTGTAGGTCCGTTAAGGTTAGAAGAAGGCTACTTTGGTGTCTATTTTCTCTTCCAT
AAAAAAAGCCTGACTCCACTTCCCGCGTTTACTGATTACTAGCGAAGCTGCGGGTGCATTTTTTCAAGAT
AAAGGCATCCCCGATTATATTCTATACCGATGTGGATTGCGCATACTTTGTGAACAGAAAGTGATAGCGT
TGATGATTCTTCATTGGTCAGAAAATTATGAACGGTTTCTTCTATTTTGTCTCTATATACTACGTATAGG
AAATGTTTACATTTTCGTATTGTTTTCGATTCACTCTATGAATAGTTCTTACTACAATTTTTTTGTCTAA
AGAGTAATACTAGAGATAAACATAAAAAATGTAGAGGTCGAGTTTAGATGCAAGTTCAAGGAGCGAAAGG
TGGATGGGTAGGTTATATAGGGATATAGCACAGAGATATATAGCAAAGAGATACTTTTGAGCAATGTTTG
TGGAAGCGGTATTCGCAATATTTTAGTAGCTCGTTACAGTCCGGTGCGTTTTTGGTTTTTTGAAAGTGCG
TCTTCAGAGCGCTTTTGGTTTTCAAAAGCGCTCTGAAGTTCCTATACTTTCTAGAGAATAGGAACTTCGG
AATAGGAACTTCAAAGCGTTTCCGAAAACGAGCGCTTCCGAAAATGCAACGCGAGCTGCGCACATACAGC
TCACTGTTCACGTCGCACCTATATCTGCGTGTTGCCTGTATATATATATACATGAGAAGAACGGCATAGT
GCGTGTTTATGCTTAAATGCGTACTTATATGCGTCTATTTATGTAGGATGAAAGGTAGTCTAGTACCTCC
TGTGATATTATCCCATTCCATGCGGGGTATCGTATGCTTCCTTCAGCACTACCCTTTAGCTGTTCTATAT
GCTGCCACTCCTCAATTGGATTAGTCTCATCCTTCAATGCTATCATTTCCTTTGATATTGGATCATACTA
AGAAACCATTATTATCATGACATTAACCTATAAAAATAGGCGTATCACGAGGCCCTTTCGTCTCGCGCGT
TTCGGTGATGACGGTGAAAACCTCTGACACATGCAGCTCCCGGAGACGGTCACAGCTTGTCTGTAAGCGG
ATGCCGGGAGCAGACAAGCCCGTCAGGGCGCGTCAGCGGGTGTTGGCGGGTGTCGGGGCTGGCTTAACTA
TGCGGCATCAGAGCAGATTGTACTGAGAGTGCACCATAGATCAACGACATTACTATATATATAATATAGG
AAGCATTTAATAGAACAGCATCGTAATATATGTGTACTTTGCAGTTATGACGCCAGATGGCAGTAGTGGA
AGATATTCTTTATTGAAAAATAGCTTGTCACCTTACGTACAATCTTGATCCGGAGCTTTTCTTTTTTTGC
CGATTAAGAATTAATTCGGTCGAAAAAAGAAAAGGAGAGGGCCAAGAGGGAGGGCATTGGTGACTATTGA
GCACGTGAGTATACGTGATTAAGCACACAAAGGCAGCTTGGAGTATGTCTGTTATTAATTTCACAGGTAG
TTCTGGTCCATTGGTGAAAGTTTGCGGCTTGCAGAGCACAGAGGCCGCAGAATGTGCTCTAGATTCCGAT
GCTGACTTGCTGGGTATTATATGTGTGCCCAATAGAAAGAGAACAATTGACCCGGTTATTGCAAGGAAAA
TTTCAAGTCTTGTAAAAGCATATAAAAATAGTTCAGGCACTCCGAAATACTTGGTTGGCGTGTTTCGTAA
TCAACCTAAGGAGGATGTTTTGGCTCTGGTCAATGATTACGGCATTGATATCGTCCAACTGCATGGAGAT
GAGTCGTGGCAAGAATACCAAGAGTTCCTCGGTTTGCCAGTTATTAAAAGACTCGTATTTCCAAAAGACT
GCAACATACTACTCAGTGCAGCTTCACAGAAACCTCATTCGTTTATTCCCTTGTTTGATTCAGAAGCAGG
TGGGACAGGTGAACTTTTGGATTGGAACTCGATTTCTGACTGGGTTGGAAGGCAAGAGAGCCCCGAAAGC
TTACATTTTATGTTAGCTGGTGGACTGACGCCAGAAAATGTTGGTGATGCGCTTAGATTAAATGGCGTTA
TTGGTGTTGATGTAAGCGGAGGTGTGGAGACAAATGGTGTAAAAGACTCTAACAAAATAGCAAATTTCGT
CAAAAATGCTAAGAAATAGGTTATTACTGAGTAGTATTTATTTAAGTATTGTTTGTGCACTTGCCGATCT
ATGCGGTGTGAAATACCGCACAGATGCGTAAGGAGAAAATACCGCATCAGGAAATTGTAAGCGTTAATAT
TTTGTTAAAATTCGCGTTAAATTTTTGTTAAATCAGCTCATTTTTTAACCAATAGGCCGAAATCGGCAAA
ATCCCTTATAAATCAAAAGAATAGACCGAGATAGGGT
[37 nt withheld, positions 7178-7214]
AAAGAACGTGGACTCCAACGTCAAAGG
[49 nt withheld, positions 7242-7290]
T
[91 nt withheld, positions 7292-7382]
G
[124 nt withheld, positions 7384-7507]
CCATTCGCCATTCAGGCTGCGCAACTGTTGGGAAGGGCGAT
