>Addgene plasmid #168429 | pTL368 | depositor partial sequence | sequence record 326529 | insert
GAATTCAGCAAGAAAACTGTGATTAAAGCCGATCTGATTGGCCGCGCCTGCAAAAGCGAAATTCTGGCCA
TTGTGGCCACCATCAAGGGCATCAAGAGCATGGACATCGACGCCGAGAAATGCACCCTGACCGTGGTGGG
TATTGTTGATCCTGTGCGCATCGTGCGCAAACTGCGCAAAAAATGCTTCAGCGCCTGCATCGTGAGCGTG
GAAGATGACAAGCCGAAAGAAGAAGAGAAGAAAGATCCGTGCAAAGGATCC
